Addgene plasmid #34626: pMYO
Depositing lab: Jesse Rinehart & Dieter Söll. Depositing organization: Yale University. Publication: Expanding the genetic code of Escherichia coli with phosphoserine. Park HS, Hohn MJ, Umehara T, Guo LT, Osborne EM, Benner J, Noren CJ, Rinehart J, Soll D. Science. 2011 Aug 26;333(6046):1151-4. 10.1126/science.1207203 PubMed 21868676.
Backbone
  Vector backbone: pSepT
  Modifications to backbone: To construct plasmid pSepT, the full-length gene encoding tRNA^Sep was constructed from overlapping oligonucleotides and ligated immediately downstream of the lpp promoter in pTECH (Bunjun et al., 2000) using EcoRI and BamHI restriction sites.
  Vector type: Bacterial Expression
Growth in bacteria
  Bacterial resistance: Chloramphenicol, 25 μg/mL
  Growth temperature: 37°C
  Growth strain: DH5alpha
  Copy number: Low Copy
Gene/Insert
  Gene/Insert name: Myoglobin
  Species: Sperm Whale: Physeter macrocephalus
  Insert size (bp): 492
  Mutation: codon-optimized
  Promoter: lpp
  Tag / fusion protein: 6xHIS (C terminal on insert)
  Cloning method: Restriction Enzyme; 5′ cloning site NotI (not destroyed); 3′ cloning site BglII (not destroyed)
  Sequencing primers: 5′ pJR_F1; 3′ M13 forward
Terms and licenses: Academic/Nonprofit Terms; Industry Terms: Not Available to Industry
Depositor comments: This plasmids is delivered in wild-type DH5alpha cells. To prevent possible enzymatic dephosphorylation of O-phospho-L-serine (Sep) in vivo, the gene encoding phosphoserine phosphatase (serB), which is catalyzing the last step in serine biosynthesis, was deleted from Escherichia coli strains Top10 (Top10∆serB - Addgene #34928) and BL21 (BL21∆serB - Addgene #34929). These strains are required hosts when using this plasmid.
How to cite: pMYO was a gift from Jesse Rinehart & Dieter Söll (Addgene plasmid # 34626 ; http://n2t.net/addgene:34626 ; RRID:Addgene_34626)
