[The description below was written by a language model from this plasmid's Addgene catalogue record and pLannotate feature annotations shown in this document.]
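Description:
pMYO is a small (about 3.6 kb) bacterial expression plasmid built on pSepT, itself a derivative of pTECH in which a synthetic gene for tRNA^Sep was placed directly downstream of the lpp promoter. It replicates from a p15A origin, which gives a low-to-medium copy number and is compatible with ColE1-type plasmids, so it can be co-maintained with other components of a multi-plasmid system. Selection is by chloramphenicol through a cat promoter–CmR cassette. The feature table also picks up short backbone remnants (fragments of lacI, lacZα, TcR with the tet promoter, IS1 and an RSF origin-like stretch) that are not functional parts of the design.

The plasmid carries two payloads. One is the tRNA gene, annotated as a roughly 70-nt ncRNA followed by a polylinker fragment and a putative terminator, which corresponds to the tRNA^Sep of the backbone. The other is a codon-optimized sperm whale (Physeter macrocephalus) myoglobin coding sequence cloned between NotI and BglII, fused to a C-terminal 6xHis tag for affinity purification and followed by the rrnB T1 and T2 terminators. The record lists lpp as the promoter for the insert, although no promoter is annotated upstream of the myoglobin ORF in the feature table.

The construct comes from work on expanding the E. coli genetic code with O-phospho-L-serine (Sep), where myoglobin presumably serves as an expressed test protein alongside the tRNA. The record does not say whether this version contains a recoded codon. The depositors state that serB-deleted hosts, which lack phosphoserine phosphatase, are required to avoid dephosphorylation of Sep in vivo.
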