Features (pLannotate 1.2.2; 16 found; start..end, strand, type, name):
      1..44      +  CDS            lacI (fragment): lac repressor; lacI; The lac repressor binds to the lac operator to inhibit transcription in E. coli. This inhibition can be relieved by adding lactose or isopropyl-β-D-thiogalactopyranoside (IPTG).
    139..210     +  ncRNA          tRNA: Accession: RF00005 - tRNA
    215..238     +  misc_feature   MCS (fragment): pUC18/19 multiple cloning site
    239..268     +  terminator     bacterial terminator (fragment): putative bacterial transcription terminator
    276..363     +  CDS            lacZα (fragment): LacZα fragment of β-galactosidase; lacZ fragment
    364..465     -  CDS            TcR (fragment): tetracycline efflux protein; tet; confers resistance to tetracycline
    513..541     -  promoter       tet promoter: E. coli promoter for tetracycline efflux protein gene
    653..1198    +  rep_origin     p15A ori: Plasmids containing the medium-copy-number p15A origin of replication can be propagated in E. coli cells that contain a second plasmid with the ColE1 origin.
   1286..1341    +  rep_origin     RSF ori (fragment): Plasmids containing the RSF 1030 origin of replication can be propagated in E. coli cells that contain additional plasmids with compatible origins.
   1460..1603    -  mobile_element IS1 (fragment): prokaryotic transposable element IS1
   1724..1826    +  promoter       cat promoter: promoter of the E. coli cat gene encoding chloramphenicol acetyltransferase
   1827..2486    +  CDS            CmR: chloramphenicol acetyltransferase; cat; confers resistance to chloramphenicol
   2739..3200    +  CDS            MB: MYG_PHYMC - Experimental evidence at protein level: Swiss-Prot protein existence level 1. Serves as a reserve supply of oxygen and facilitates the movement of oxygen within muscles. From Physeter macrocephalus (Sperm whale) (Physeter catodon).
   3210..3227    +  CDS            7xHis (fragment): 6xHis affinity tag
   3258..3344    +  terminator     rrnB T1 terminator: Escherichia coli rrnB; transcription terminator T1 from the E. coli rrnB gene
   3436..3463    +  terminator     rrnB T2 terminator: transcription terminator T2 from the E. coli rrnB gene
>Addgene plasmid #34626 | pMYO | depositor full sequence | sequence record 42486 | pMYO sequence 3576 bps
CTGTTGCCCGTCTCACTGGTGAAAAGAAAAACCACCCTGGCGCCGCTTCTTTGAGCGAACGATCAAAAAT
AAGTGGCGCCCCATCAAAAAAATATTCTCAACATAAAAAACTTTGTGTAATACTTGTAACGCTGAATTCG
CCGGGGTAGTCTAGGGGTTAGGCAGCGGACTCTAGATCCGCCTTACGTGGGTTCAAATCCCACCCCCGGC
TCCAGGATCCTCTAGAGTCGACCTGCAGATCCTTAGCGAAAGCTAAGGATTTTTTTTAAGCTTGGCACTG
GCCGTCGTTTTACAACGTCGTGACTGGGAAAACCCTGGCGTTACCCAACTTAATCGCCTTGCAGCACATC
CCCCTTTCGCCAGATCCCGCAAGAGGCCCGGCAGTACCGGCATAACCAAGCCTATGCCTACAGCATCCAG
GGTGACGGTGCCGAGGATGACGATGAGCGCATTGTTAGATTTCATACACGGTGCCTGACTGCGTTAGCAA
TTTAACTGTGATAAACTACCGCATTAAAGCTTATCGATGATAAGCTGTCAAACATGAGAATTACAACTTA
TATCGTATGGGGCTGACTTCAGGTGCTACATTTGAAGAGATAAATTGCACTGAAATCTAGAAATATTTTA
TCTGATTAATAAGATGATCTTCTTGAGATCGTTTTGGTCTGCGCGTAATCTCTTGCTCTGAAAACGAAAA
AACCGCCTTGCAGGGCGGTTTTTCGAAGGTTCTCTGAGCTACCAACTCTTTGAACCGAGGTAACTGGCTT
GGAGGAGCGCAGCCACCAAAACTTGTCCTTTCAGTTTAGCCTTAACCGGCGCATGACTTCAAGACTAACT
CCTCTAAATCAATTACCAGTGGCTGCTGCCAGTGGTGCTTTTGCATGTCTTTCCGGGTTGGACTCAAGAC
GATAGTTACCGGATAAGGCGCAGCGGTCGGACTGAACGGGGGGTTCGTGCATACAGTCCAGCTTGGAGCG
AACTGCCTACCCGGAACTGAGTGTCAGGCGTGGAATGAGACAAACGCGGCCATAACAGCGGAATGACACC
GGTAAACCGAAAGGCAGGAACAGGAGAGCGCACGAGGGAGCCGCCAGGGGGAAACGCCTGGTATCTTTAT
AGTCCTGTCGGGTTTCGCCACCACTGATTTGAGCGTCAGATTTCGTGATGCTTGTCAGGGGGGCGGAGCC
TATGGAAAAACGGCTTTGCCGCGGCCCTCTCACTTCCCTGTTAAGTATCTTCCTGGCATCTTCCAGGAAA
TCTCCGCCCCGTTCGTAAGCCATTTCCGCTCGCCGCAGTCGAACGACCGAGCGTAGCGAGTCAGTGAGCG
AGGAAGCGGAATATATCCTGTATCACATATTCTGCTGACGCACCGGTGCAGCCTTTTTTCTCCTGCCACA
TGAAGCACTTCACTGACACCCTCATCAGTGCCAACATAGTAAGCCAGTATACACTCCGCTAGCGCTGATG
TCCGGCGGTGCTTTTGCCGTTACGCACCACCCCGTCAGTAGCTGAACAGGAGGGACAGCTGATAGAAACA
GAAGCCACTGGAGCACCTCAAAAACACCATCATACACTAAATCAGTAAGTTGGCAGCATCACCCGACGCA
CTTTGCGCCGAATAAATACCTGTGACGGAAGATCACTTCGCAGAATAAATAAATCCTGGTGTCCCTGTTG
ATACCGGGAAGCCCTGGGCCAACTTTTGGCGAAAATGAGACGTTGATCGGCACGTAAGAGGTTCCAACTT
TCACCATAATGAAATAAGATCACTACCGGGCGTATTTTTTGAGTTATCGAGATTTTCAGGAGCTAAGGAA
GCTAAAATGGAGAAAAAAATCACTGGATATACCACCGTTGATATATCCCAATGGCATCGTAAAGAACATT
TTGAGGCATTTCAGTCAGTTGCTCAATGTACCTATAACCAGACCGTTCAGCTGGATATTACGGCCTTTTT
AAAGACCGTAAAGAAAAATAAGCACAAGTTTTATCCGGCCTTTATTCACATTCTTGCCCGCCTGATGAAT
GCTCATCCGGAATTCCGTATGGCAATGAAAGACGGTGAGCTGGTGATATGGGATAGTGTTCACCCTTGTT
ACACCGTTTTCCATGAGCAAACTGAAACGTTTTCATCGCTCTGGAGTGAATACCACGACGATTTCCGGCA
GTTTCTACACATATATTCGCAAGATGTGGCGTGTTACGGTGAAAACCTGGCCTATTTCCCTAAAGGGTTT
ATTGAGAATATGTTTTTCGTCTCAGCCAATCCCTGGGTGAGTTTCACCAGTTTTGATTTAAACGTGGCCA
ATATGGACAACTTCTTCGCCCCCGTTTTCACCATGGGCAAATATTATACGCAAGGCGACAAGGTGCTGAT
GCCGCTGGCGATTCAGGTTCATCATGCCGTCTGTGATGGCTTCCATGTCGGCAGAATGCTTAATGAATTA
CAACAGTACTGCGATGAGTGGCAGGGCGGGGCGTAATTTTTTTAAGGCAGTTATTGGTGCCCTTAAACGC
CTGGTTGCTACGCCTGAATAAGTGATAATAAGCGGATGAATGGCAGAAATTCGAAAGCAAATTCGACCCG
GGCGGCCGCAACCCAGCGTTCGATGCTTCTTTGAGCGAACGATCAAAAATAAGTGCCTTCCCATCAAAAA
AATATTCTCAACATAAAAAACTTTGTGTAATACTTGTAACGCTATATGGAGATTAACTCAATCTAGAGGG
TATTACATATGGTTCTGTCTGAAGGTGAATGGCAGCTGGTTCTGCACGTTTGGGCTAAAGTTGAAGCTGA
CGTTGCTGGTCACGGTCAGGACATCCTGATCCGTCTGTTCAAATCTCACCCGGAAACCCTGGAAAAATTC
GACCGTTTCAAACACCTGAAAACCGAAGCTGAAATGAAGGCTTCTGAAGACCTGAAAAAACACGGTGTTA
CCGTTCTGACCGCTCTGGGTGCTATCCTGAAGAAAAAGGGTCACCACGAAGCTGAACTGAAACCGCTGGC
TCAGTCTCACGCTACCAAACACAAAATCCCGATCAAATACCTGGAGTTCATCTCTGAAGCTATCATCCAC
GTTCTGCACTCTCGTCATCCGGGTAACTTCGGTGCTGACGCTCAGGGTGCTATGAACAAAGCTCTGGAAC
TGTTCCGTAAAGACATCGCTGCTAAATACAAAGAACTGGGTTACCAGGGTGGTTCTGGTCATCACCATCA
CCATCACTAAGGCGCGCCGTAGGGAACTGCCAGGCATCAAATAAAACGAAAGGCTCAGTCGAAAGACTGG
GCCTTTCGTTTTATCTGTTGTTTGTCGGTGAACGCTCTCCTGAGTAGGACAAATCCGCCGGGAGCGGATT
TGAACGTTGCGAAGCAACGGCCCGGAGGGTGGCGGGCAGGACGCCCGCCATAAACTGCCAGGCATCAAAT
TAAGCAGAAGGCCATCCTGACGGATGGCCTTTTTGCGTTTCTACAAACTCTTTTGAGATCTATGCCCCGC
GCCCACCGGAAGGAGCTACCGGCAGCGGTGCGGACTGTTGTAACTCAGAATAAGAAATGAGGCCGCTCAT
GGCGTT
