>Addgene plasmid #34626 | pMYO | depositor partial sequence | sequence record 42479 | Codon-optimized whale myoglobin
ATGGTTCTGTCTGAAGGTGAATGGCAGCTGGTTCTGCACGTTTGGGCTAAAGTTGAAGCTGACGTTGCTG
GTCACGGTCAGGACATCCTGATCCGTCTGTTCAAATCTCACCCGGAAACCCTGGAAAAATTCGACCGTTT
CAAACACCTGAAAACCGAAGCTGAAATGAAGGCTTCTGAAGACCTGAAAAAACACGGTGTTACCGTTCTG
ACCGCTCTGGGTGCTATCCTGAAGAAAAAGGGTCACCACGAAGCTGAACTGAAACCGCTGGCTCAGTCTC
ACGCTACCAAACACAAAATCCCGATCAAATACCTGGAGTTCATCTCTGAAGCTATCATCCACGTTCTGCA
CTCTCGTCATCCGGGTAACTTCGGTGCTGACGCTCAGGGTGCTATGAACAAAGCTCTGGAACTGTTCCGT
AAAGACATCGCTGCTAAATACAAAGAACTGGGTTACCAGGGTGGTTCTGGTCATCACCATCACCATCACT
AA
