>Addgene plasmid #34626 | pMYO | addgene partial sequence | sequence record 43185 | M13pUC-fwd 5'-CCCAGTCACGACGTTGTAAAACG-3'
AAAATCCTTAGCTTTCGCTAGGATCTGCAGGTCGACTCTAGAGGATCCTGGAGCCGGGGGTGGGATTTGA
ACCCACGTAAGGCGGATCTAGAGTCCGCTGCCTAACCCCTAGACTACCCCGGCGAATTCAGCGTTACAAG
TATTACACAAAGTTTTTTATGTTGAGAATATTTTTTTGATGGGGCGCCACTTATTTTTGATCGTTCGCTC
AAAGAAGCGGCGCCAGGGTGGTTTTTCTTTTCACCAGTGAGACGGGCAACAGAACGCCATGAGCGGCCTC
ATTTCTTATTCTGAGTTACAACAGTCCGCACCGCTGCCGGTAGCTCCTTCCGGTGGGCGCGGGGCATAGA
TCTCAAAAGAGTTTGTAGAAACGCAAAAAGGCCATCCGTCAGGATGGCCTTCTGCTTAATTTGATGCCTG
GCAGTTTTATGGCGGGCGTCCTGCCCGCCACCCTCCGGGCCGTTGCTTCGCAACGTTCAAATCCGCTCCC
GGCGGATTTGTCCTACTCAGGAGAGCGTTCACCGACAAACAACAGATAAAACGAAAGGCCCAGTCTTTCG
ACTGAGCCTTTCGTTTTATTTGATGCCTGGCAGTTCCCTACGGCGCGCCTTAGTGATGGTGATGGTGATG
ACCAGAACCACCCTGGTAACCCAGTTCTTTGTATTTAGCAGCGATGTCTTTACGGAACAGTTCCAGAGCT
TTGTTCATAGCACCCTGAGCGTCCGCACCGAA
